Addgene plasmid #156521: pD649-HAsp-SCN4B-Fc(DAPA)-AviTag-6xHis
Purpose: Mammalian expression of cell-surface protein extracellular domain fused to Fc(DAPA)-Avi-6xHis. Protein is secreted from cells.
Depositing lab: Chris Garcia. Depositing organization: Stanford University. Publication: A Human IgSF Cell-Surface Interactome Reveals a Complex Network of Protein-Protein Interactions. Wojtowicz WM, Vielmetter J, Fernandes RA, Siepe DH, Eastman CL, Chisholm GB, Cox S, Klock H, Anderson PW, Rue SM, Miller JJ, Glaser SM, Bragstad ML, Vance J, Lam AW, Lesley SA, Zinn K, Garcia KC. Cell. 2020 Aug 20;182(4):1027-1043.e17. doi: 10.1016/j.cell.2020.07.025. PubMed 32822567.
Backbone
  Vector backbone: pD649
  Backbone size w/o insert (bp): 6106
  Vector type: Mammalian Expression
Growth in bacteria
  Bacterial resistance: Ampicillin, 100 μg/mL
  Growth temperature: 37°C
  Growth strain: DH5alpha
  Copy number: High Copy
Gene/Insert
  Gene/Insert name: SCN4B
  Species: H. sapiens (human)
  Insert size (bp): 396
  Mutation: Fc region of human IgG contains D265A and P329A mutations (DAPA)
  Entrez Gene: SCN4B (a.k.a. ATFB17, LQT10, Navbeta4)
  Promoter: CMV/SP6
  Tag / fusion protein: Fc(DAPA)-AviTag-6xHis (C terminal on backbone)
  Cloning method: Restriction Enzyme; 5′ cloning site GCGGCCGC (not destroyed); 3′ cloning site GGCGCGCC (not destroyed)
  Sequencing primers: 5′ ATTTAGGTGACACTATAG; 3′ CACGTACCAGTTGAACTTCACC
Resource information
  A portion of this plasmid was derived from a plasmid made by: synthesis by ThermoFisher
Terms and licenses: Academic/Nonprofit Terms; Industry Terms: Not Available to Industry
Depositor comments: Some plasmids in this collection may have an IS4-like element ISVsa5 family transposase upstream of the CMV promoter.
How to cite: pD649-HAsp-SCN4B-Fc(DAPA)-AviTag-6xHis was a gift from Chris Garcia (Addgene plasmid # 156521 ; http://n2t.net/addgene:156521 ; RRID:Addgene_156521)
