[The description below was written by a language model from this plasmid's Addgene catalogue record and pLannotate feature annotations shown in this document.]
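Description:
pD649-HAsp-SCN4B-Fc(DAPA)-AviTag-6xHis is a mammalian expression plasmid built on the pD649 backbone for producing a secreted, Fc-fused form of the extracellular domain of human SCN4B, the sodium channel β4 subunit. It is maintained in E. coli as a high-copy plasmid through a ColE1/pUC-type origin and is selected with ampicillin via a complete β-lactamase gene. The sequenced record is about 6.5 kb, consistent with the stated backbone plus a roughly 400 bp insert.

Expression is driven by the CMV immediate-early enhancer and promoter, followed by a fragment of CMV intron A. An SP6 promoter lies just upstream of the coding region and could support in vitro transcription. The open reading frame begins with a signal peptide that directs the product into the secretory pathway. The plasmid name calls it "HAsp", whereas the automated annotation matched a fragment of it to a mouse immunoglobulin heavy-chain signal sequence. The SCN4B ectodomain is cloned between two retained restriction sites and is not itself called by the annotation, which leaves a gap at the expected position. It is fused at its C terminus to a human IgG1 Fc carrying the D265A and P329A (DAPA) substitutions, which are generally used to reduce Fc effector binding. The Fc is followed by an AviTag for site-specific enzymatic biotinylation and a 6xHis tag for metal-affinity purification, and the transcript ends at a bGH polyadenylation signal.

A second cassette places a puromycin resistance gene (annotated as a fragment) under the SV40 early and EM7 promoters, with an SV40 poly(A) signal. This suggests an option for selection in mammalian cells, although the record does not state it. The depositor notes that some plasmids in the collection may carry an IS4-like transposase insertion upstream of the CMV promoter. None is annotated in this record. The construct belongs to a collection of cell-surface ectodomain reagents used to map protein–protein interactions in the human immunoglobulin superfamily.
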