Features (pLannotate 1.2.2; 20 found; start..end, strand, type, name):
    252..360     -  rep_origin     f1 ori (fragment): f1 bacteriophage origin of replication; arrow indicates direction of (+) strand synthesis
    361..472     -  polyA_signal   bGH poly(A) signal: bovine growth hormone polyadenylation signal
    687..1490    -  CDS            IGHG1 (fragment): IGHG1_HUMAN - Experimental evidence at protein level: Swiss-Prot protein existence level 1. Constant region of immunoglobulin heavy chains. Immunoglobulins, also known as antibodies, are membrane-bound or secreted glycoproteins produced by B lymphocytes. In the recognition phase of humoral immunity, the membrane-bound immunoglobulins serve as receptors which, upon binding of a specific antigen, trigger the clonal expansion and differentiation of B lymphocytes into immunoglobulins- secreting plasma cells. Secreted immunoglobulins mediate the effector phase of humoral immunity, which results in
   1884..1921    -  CDS            IgH signal sequence (fragment): signal sequence from the mouse immunoglobulin heavy chain variable region
   1925..1943    -  promoter       SP6 promoter: promoter for bacteriophage SP6 RNA polymerase
   1995..2038    -  intron         CMV intron (fragment): modified intron A from human cytomegalovirus
   2174..2377    -  promoter       CMV promoter: human cytomegalovirus (CMV) immediate early promoter
   2378..2681    -  enhancer       CMV enhancer: human cytomegalovirus immediate early enhancer
   2924..2940    -  protein_bind   lac operator: The lac repressor binds to the lac operator to inhibit transcription in E. coli. This inhibition can be relieved by adding lactose or isopropyl-β-D-thiogalactopyranoside (IPTG). lac repressor encoded by lacI
   3396..3415    +  CDS            lacZα (fragment): LacZα fragment of β-galactosidase; lacZ fragment
   3440..3457    -  terminator     rrnB T2 terminator (fragment): transcription terminator T2 from the E. coli rrnB gene
   3682..4270    -  rep_origin     ori: high-copy-number ColE1/pMB1/pBR322/pUC origin of replication
   4381..4405    +  CDS            KanR (fragment): aminoglycoside phosphotransferase; aph(3')-Ia; confers resistance to kanamycin
   4435..4531    +  promoter       AmpR promoter (fragment): bla
   4534..5394    +  CDS            AmpR: β-lactamase; bla; confers resistance to ampicillin, carbenicillin, and related antibiotics
   5447..5568    -  polyA_signal   SV40 poly(A) signal: SV40 polyadenylation signal
   5563..5688    -  CDS            ble (fragment): BLE_KLEPN - Experimental evidence at protein level: Swiss-Prot protein existence level 1. Binding protein with a strong affinity to the bleomycin family of antibiotics. Binds to CL990; an antimitotic-antibiotic compound. From Klebsiella pneumoniae.
   5698..6297    -  CDS            PuroR (fragment): puromycin N-acetyltransferase; pac from Streptomyces; confers resistance to puromycin
   6316..6363    -  promoter       EM7 promoter: synthetic bacterial promoter&nbsp
   6411..238     -  promoter       SV40 promoter (across the origin): SV40 enhancer and early promoter
>Addgene plasmid #156521 | pD649-HAsp-SCN4B-Fc(DAPA)-AviTag-6xHis | addgene full sequence | sequence record 368856 | Addgene NGS Result
AAATTAGTCAGCCATGGGGCGGAGAATGGGCGGAACTGGGCGGAGTTAGGGGCGGGATGGGCGGAGTTAG
GGGCGGGACTATGGTTGCTGACTAATTGAGATGCATGCTTTGCATACTTCTGCCTGCTGGGGAGCCTGGG
GACTTTCCACACCTGGTTGCTGACTAATTGAGATGCATGCTTTGCATACTTCTGCCTGCTGGGGAGCCTG
GGGACTTTCCACACCCTAACTGACACACATTCCACAGAATTAATTCGCGTTAAATTTTTGTTAAATCAGC
TCATTTTTTAACCAATAGGCCGAAATCGGCAAAATCCCTTATAAATCAAAAGAATAGACCGAGATAGGGT
TGAGTGTTGTGATGCAATTTCCTCATTTTATTAGGAAAGGACAGTGGGAGTGGCACCTTCCAGGGTCAAG
GAAGGCACGGGGGAGGGGCAAACAACAGATGGCTGGCAACTAGAAGGCACAGTCGAGGCTGATTTTCTCT
ATCTATTTATTTTACTACTCAAGACTATCTTGCAAAGTAGAAGAACCCTGTCTGCAGTATGACGACCGTG
TATACCCGATTGGCTTACCGGGTAACGCGTTGTGCCAGTGACTACAGGCCGGCCTTAGTGGTGATGGTGG
TGGTGTTCATGCCACTCAATCTTCTGAGCCTCGAAAATATCATTAAGACCGCTGCCGCCGGGGCTCAGGC
TCAGGGACTTCTGGGTGTAGTGGTTGTGCAGGGCCTCGTGCATCACGCTGCAGCTGAACACGTTGCCCTG
CTGCCACCTGGACTTGTCCACGGTCAGCTTGCTGTACAGGAAGAAGCTGCCGTCGCTGTCCAGCACTGGG
GGGGTGGTCTTGTAGTTGTTCTCGGGCTGGCCGTTGCTCTCCCACTCCACGGCGATATCGCTGGGGTAGA
AGCCCTTCACCAGACAGGTCAGGGACACCTGGTTCTTGGTCATCTCCTCCCGGCTGGGGGGCAGGGTGTA
CACCTGGGGCTCCCGTGGCTGGCCCTTGGCCTTGCTGATTGTCTTTTCGATTGGGGCAGCCAGGGCCTTG
TTGGAGACTTTGCACTTGTATTCTTTGCCGTTCAGCCAGTCCTGGTGCAGCACGGTCAGCACGGACACCA
CCCTGTAGGTGCTGTTGTACTGCTCCTCTCTGGGCTTGGTCTTGGCGTTGTGCACCTCCACGCCGTCCAC
GTACCAGTTGAACTTCACCTCTGGGTCCTCGTGGGACACGGCCACCACCACGCAGGTCACCTCGGGGGTC
CTGCTGATCATCAGGGTGTCCTTGGGCTTGGGGGGGAACAGGAACACGGAAGGCCCTCCCAGCAGTTCTG
GAGCTGGGCAGGGGGGGCAGGTGTGGGTCTTGTCGCCGCCCGGCGCGCCAACGGTGTTGTCCACCTCTTC
CAGTCTGTCCACCACTTGCAGAAAGATGGTGGCGTGGTGCTGCAGGTTGTTCTCTTTGGGATTCTTCACG
TGACAGGTGTACTTGCCGGTGTCGCTGAATTCCAGGTCGCGCAGCACGATGCTGATGTTGTTCATCTTTT
CTTTGGTGCTGCCCACGAGGGTGATTCTGTCGTCGTCCTTCAGGGTCACTTTGGGGTCAGACTTCTCGTT
CTTCACGGTGCCCTCGATCAGGATCTTGAAGGCGTCGCTGCTGTTGTAGGTCCATCTGAAGTGCAGGTCC
TCGAAGCCGAAGCAGCTGGAGAAGGTACAAGGCAGCAGGATCTCGGTGCCGTTCACGGCGTAGATGTCTG
TGGCTTTGCCCACAGACACTTCCAAGGCGGCCGCAGCGAACACCAGGCAGAAGATGTAGCTCAGGGCAAT
GATGGTCTTCATGGTGGCGCTAGCAGGCGCGTTTTCGATAGAACCGAGGTGCAGTTGGACCTGGGAGTGG
ACACCTGTGGAGAGAAAGGCAAAGTGGATGTTATTCTATAGTGTCACCTAAATCGTATGTGTATGATACA
TAAGGTTATGTATTAATTGTAGCCGCGTTCTAACGAAGCCAAGGGGGTGGGCCTATAGACTCTATAGGCG
GTACTTACGTCACTCTTGGCACGGGGAATCCGCGTTCCAATGCACCGTTCCCGGCCGCGGAGGCTGGATC
GGTCCCGGTGTCTTCTATGGAGGTCAAAACAGCGTGGATGGCGTCTCCAGGCGATCTGACGGTTCACTAA
ACGAGCTCTGCTTATATAGACCTCCCACCGTACACGCCTACCGCCCATTTGCGTCAATGGGGCGGAGTTG
TTACGACATTTTGGAAAGTCCCGTTGATTTTGGTGCCAAAACAAACTCCCATTGACGTCAATGGGGTGGA
GACTTGGAAATCCCCGTGAGTCAAACCGCTATCCACGCCCATTGATGTACTGCCAAAACCGCATCACCAT
GGTAATAGCGATGACTAATACGTAGATGTACTGCCAAGTAGGAAAGTCCCATAAGGTCATGTACTGGGCA
TAATGCCAGGCGGGCCATTTACCGTCATTGACGTCAATAGGGGGCGTACTTGGCATATGATACACTTGAT
GTACTGCCAAGTGGGCAGTTTACCGTAAATACTCCACCCATTGACGTCAATGGAAAGTCCCTATTGGCGT
TACTATGGGAACATACGTCATTATTGACGTCAATGGGCGGGGGTCGTTGGGCGGTCAGCCAGGCGGGCCA
TTTACCGTAAGTTATGTAACGCGGAACTCCATATATGGGCTATGAACTAATGACCCCGTAATTGATTACT
ATTAATAACTAGTCAATAATCAATGCCAACATGGCGGTCATATTGGACATGAGCCAATATAAATGTACAT
ATTATGATATAGATACAACGTATGCAATGGCCAATAGCCAATATTGATTTATGCTATATAACCAATGAAT
AATATGGCTAATGGCCAATATTGAGTCAACGCCACTGTGCATGAAGCTCGTAATTGTTATCCGCTCACAA
TTAAGGGCGACACAAAATTTATTCTAAATGATAATAAATACTGATAACATCTTATAGTTTGTATTATATT
TTGTATTATCGTTGACATGTATAATTTTGATATCAAAAACTGATTTTCCCTTTATTATTTTCGAGATTTA
TTTTCTTAATTCTCTTTAACAAACTAGAAATATTGTATATACAAAAAATCATAAATAATAGATGAATAGT
TTAATTATAGGTGTTCATCAATCGAAAAAGCAACGTATCTTATTTAAAGTGCGTTGCTTTTTTCTCATTT
ATAAGGTTAAATAATTCTCATATATCAAGCAAAGTGACAGGCGCCCTTAAATATTCTGACAAATGCTCTT
TCCCTAAACTCCCCCCATAAAAAAACCCGCCGAAGCGGGTTTTTACGTTATTTGCGGATTAACGATTACT
CGTTATCAGAACCGCCCAGGGGGCCCGAGCTTAAGACTGGCCGTCGTTTTACAACACAGAAAGAGTTTGT
AGAAACGCAAAAAGGCCATCCGTCAGGGGCCTTCTGCTTAGTTTGATGCCTGGCAGTTCCCTACTCTCGC
CTTCCGCTTCCTCGCTCACTGACTCGCTGCGCTCGGTCGTTCGGCTGCGGCGAGCGGTATCAGCTCACTC
AAAGGCGGTAATACGGTTATCCACAGAATCAGGGGATAACGCAGGAAAGAACATGTGAGCAAAAGGCCAG
CAAAAGGCCAGGAACCGTAAAAAGGCCGCGTTGCTGGCGTTTTTCCATAGGCTCCGCCCCCCTGACGAGC
ATCACAAAAATCGACGCTCAAGTCAGAGGTGGCGAAACCCGACAGGACTATAAAGATACCAGGCGTTTCC
CCCTGGAAGCTCCCTCGTGCGCTCTCCTGTTCCGACCCTGCCGCTTACCGGATACCTGTCCGCCTTTCTC
CCTTCGGGAAGCGTGGCGCTTTCTCATAGCTCACGCTGTAGGTATCTCAGTTCGGTGTAGGTCGTTCGCT
CCAAGCTGGGCTGTGTGCACGAACCCCCCGTTCAGCCCGACCGCTGCGCCTTATCCGGTAACTATCGTCT
TGAGTCCAACCCGGTAAGACACGACTTATCGCCACTGGCAGCAGCCACTGGTAACAGGATTAGCAGAGCG
AGGTATGTAGGCGGTGCTACAGAGTTCTTGAAGTGGTGGGCTAACTACGGCTACACTAGAAGAACAGTAT
TTGGTATCTGCGCTCTGCTGAAGCCAGTTACCTTCGGAAAAAGAGTTGGTAGCTCTTGATCCGGCAAACA
AACCACCGCTGGTAGCGGTGGTTTTTTTGTTTGCAAGCAGCAGATTACGCGCAGAAAAAAAGGATCTCAA
GAAGATCCTTTGATCTTTTCTACGGGGTCTGACGCTCAGTGGAACGACGCGCGCGTAACTCACGTTAAGG
GATTTTGGTCATGAGCAAGGGGTGTTATGAGCCATATTCAGGTATAAATGGGCTCGCGATAATGTTCAGA
ATTGGTTAATTGGTTGTAACACTGACCCCTATTTGTTTATTTTTCTAAATACATTCAAATATGTATCCGC
TCATGAGACAATAACCCTGATAAATGCTTCAATAATATTGAAAAAGGAAGAATATGAGTATTCAACATTT
CCGTGTCGCCCTTATTCCCTTTTTTGCGGCATTTTGCCTTCCTGTTTTTGCTCACCCAGAAACGCTGGTG
AAAGTAAAAGATGCTGAAGATCAGTTGGGTGCACGAGTGGGTTACATCGAACTGGATCTCAACAGCGGTA
AGATCCTTGAGAGTTTTCGCCCCGAAGAACGTTTTCCAATGATGAGCACTTTTAAAGTTCTGCTATGTGG
CGCGGTATTATCCCGTATTGACGCCGGGCAAGAGCAACTCGGTCGCCGCATACACTATTCTCAGAATGAC
TTGGTTGAGTACTCACCAGTCACAGAAAAGCATCTTACGGATGGCATGACAGTAAGAGAATTATGCAGTG
CTGCCATAACCATGAGTGATAACACTGCGGCCAACTTACTTCTGACAACGATCGGAGGACCGAAGGAGCT
AACCGCTTTTTTGCACAACATGGGGGATCATGTAACTCGCCTTGATCGTTGGGAACCGGAGCTGAATGAA
GCCATACCAAACGACGAGCGTGACACCACGATGCCTGTAGCGATGGCAACAACGTTGCGCAAACTATTAA
CTGGCGAACTACTTACTCTAGCTTCCCGGCAACAATTAATAGACTGGATGGAGGCGGATAAAGTTGCAGG
ACCACTTCTGCGCTCGGCCCTTCCGGCTGGCTGGTTTATTGCTGATAAATCCGGAGCCGGTGAGCGTGGT
TCTCGCGGTATCATCGCAGCGCTGGGGCCAGATGGTAAGCCCTCCCGTATCGTAGTTATCTACACGACGG
GGAGTCAGGCAACTATGGATGAACGAAATAGACAGATCGCTGAGATAGGTGCCTCACTGATTAAGCATTG
GTAATGACCATGATTACGCCAAGCTCTAGCTAGAGGTCGACGGTATACAGACATGATAAGATACATTGAT
GAGTTTGGACAAACCACAACTAGAATGCAGTGAAAAAAATGCTTTATTTGTGAAATTTGTGATGCTATTG
CTTTATTTGTAACCATTATAAGCTGCAATAAACAAGTTGGGGTGGGCGAAGAACTCCAGCATGAGATCCC
CGCGCTGGAGGATCATCCAGCCGGCGTCCCGGAAAACGATTCCGAAGCCCAACCTTTCATAGAAGGCGGC
GGTGGAATCGAAATCTCGTAGCACGTGTCAGGCACCGGGCTTGCGGGTCATGCACCAGGTGCGCGGTCCT
TCGGGCACCTCGACGTCGGCGGTGACGGTGAAGCCGAGCCGCTCGTAGAAGGGGAGGTTGCGGGGCGCGG
ATGTCTCCAGGAAGGCGGGCACCCCGGCGCGCTCGGCCGCCTCCACTCCGGGGAGCACGACGGCGCTGCC
CAGACCCTTGCCCTGGTGGTCGGGCGAGACGCCGACGGTGGCCAGGAACCACGCGGGCTCCTTGGGCCGG
TGCGGCGCCAGGAGGCCTTCCATCTGTTGCTGCGCGGCCAGCCGGGAACCGCTCAACTCGGCCATGCGCG
GGCCGATCTCGGCGAACACCGCCCCCGCTTCGACGCTCTCCGGCGTGGTCCAGACCGCCACCGCGGCGCC
GTCGTCCGCGACCCACACCTTGCCGATGTCGAGCCCGACGCGCGTGAGGAAGAGTTCTTGCAGCTCGGTG
ACCCGCTCGATGTGGCGGTCCGGATCGACGGTGTGGCGCGTGGCGGGGTAGTCGGCGAACGCGGCGGCGA
GGGTGCGTACGGCCCTGGGGACGTCGTCGCGGGTGGCGAGGCGCACCGTGGGCTTGTACTCGGTCATGGT
TTAGTTCCTCACCTTGTCGTATTATACTATGCCGATATACTATGCCGATGATTAATTGTCAACACGTGCT
GATCAGATCCGAAAATGGATATACAAGCTCCCGGGAGCTTTTTGCAAAAGCCTAGGCCTCCAAAAAAGCC
TCCTCACTACTTCTGGAATAGCTCAGAGGCAGAGGCGGCCTCGGCCTCTGCATAAATAAAAA
